>Addgene plasmid #48595 | pFUSB4_TGAT | depositor full sequence | sequence record 70295 | Full Sequence
ATGTTTTCCCAGTCACGACGTTGTAAAACGACGGCCAGTCTTAAGCGTCTCATGGCCTGACCCCGGACCA
AGTGGTGGCCTATCGCCAGCAACGGTGGCGGCAAGCAAGCGCTCGAAACGGTGCAGCGGCTGTTGCCGGT
GCTGTGCCAGGACCATGGCCTGACCCCGGACCAAGTGGTGGCTATCGCCAGCAACAATGGCGGCAAGCAA
GCGCTCGAAACGGTGCAGCGGCTGTTGCCGGTGCTGTGCCAGGACCATGGCCTGACCCCGGACCAAGTGG
TGGCTATCGCCAGCAACATTGGCGGCAAGCAAGCGCTCGAAACGGTGCAGCGGCTGTTGCCGGTGCTGTG
CCAGGACCATGGCCTGACCCCGGACCAAGTGGTGGCTATCGCCAGCAACGGTGGCGGCAAGCAAGCGCTC
GAAACGGTGCAGCGGCTGTTGCCGGTGCTGTGCCAGGACCATGGCCTGACCCCGGACCAAGTGGTGGCTA
TCGAGACGTCTAGACCAGCCAGGACAGAAATGCCTCGACTTCGCTGCTACCCAAGGTTGCCGGGTGACGC
ACACCGTGGAAACGGATGAAGGCACGAACCCAGTGGACATAAGCCTGTTCGGTTCGTAAGCTGTAATGCA
AGTAGCGTATGCGCTCACGCAACTGGTCCAGAACCTTGACCGAACGCAGCGGTGGTAACGGCGCAGTGGC
GGTTTTCATGGCTTGTTATGACTGTTTTTTTGGGGTACAGTCTATGCCTCGGGCATCCAAGCAGCAAGCG
CGTTACGCCGTGGGTCGATGTTTGATGTTATGGAGCAGCAACGATGTTACGCAGCAGGGCAGTCGCCCTA
AAACAAAGTTAAACATTATGAGGGAAGCGGTGATCGCCGAAGTATCGACTCAACTATCAGAGGTAGTTGG
CGTCATCGAGCGCCATCTCGAACCGACGTTGCTGGCCGTACATTTGTACGGCTCCGCAGTGGATGGCGGC
CTGAAGCCACACAGTGATATTGATTTGCTGGTTACGGTGACCGTAAGGCTTGATGAAACAACGCGGCGAG
CTTTGATCAACGACCTTTTGGAAACTTCGGCTTCCCCTGGAGAGAGCGAGATTCTCCGCGCTGTAGAAGT
CACCATTGTTGTGCACGACGACATCATTCCGTGGCGTTATCCAGCTAAGCGCGAACTGCAATTTGGAGAA
TGGCAGCGCAATGACATTCTTGCAGGTATCTTCGAGCCAGCCACGATCGACATTGATCTGGCTATCTTGC
TGACAAAAGCAAGAGAACATAGCGTTGCCTTGGTAGGTCCAGCGGCGGAGGAACTCTTTGATCCGGTTCC
TGAACAGGATCTATTTGAGGCGCTAAATGAAACCTTAACGCTATGGAACTCGCCGCCCGACTGGGCTGGC
GATGAGCGAAATGTAGTGCTTACGTTGTCCCGCATTTGGTACAGCGCAGTAACCGGCAAAATCGCGCCGA
AGGATGTCGCTGCCGACTGGGCAATGGAGCGCCTGCCGGCCCAGTATCAGCCCGTCATACTTGAAGCTAG
ACAGGCTTATCTTGGACAAGAAGAAGATCGCTTGGCCTCGCGCGCAGATCAGTTGGAAGAATTTGTCCAC
TACGTGAAAGGCGAGATCACCAAGGTAGTCGGCAAATAACCCTCGAGCCACCCATGACCAAAATCCCTTA
ACGTGAGTTACGCGTCGTTCCACTGAGCGTCAGACCCCGTAGAAAAGATCAAAGGATCTTCTTGAGATCC
TTTTTTTCTGCGCGTAATCTGCTGCTTGCAAACAAAAAAACCACCGCTACCAGCGGTGGTTTGTTTGCCG
GATCAAGAGCTACCAACTCTTTTTCCGAAGGTAACTGGCTTCAGCAGAGCGCAGATACCAAATACTGTCC
TTCTAGTGTAGCCGTAGTTAGGCCACCACTTCAAGAACTCTGTAGCACCGCCTACATACCTCGCTCTGCT
AATCCTGTTACCAGTGGCTGCTGCCAGTGGCGATAAGTCGTGTCTTACCGGGTTGGACTCAAGACGATAG
TTACCGGATAAGGCGCAGCGGTCGGGCTGAACGGGGGGTTCGTGCACACAGCCCAGCTTGGAGCGAACGA
CCTACACCGAACTGAGATACCTACAGCGTGAGCATTGAGAAAGCGCCACGCTTCCCGAAGGGAGAAAGGC
GGACAGGTATCCGGTAAGCGGCAGGGTCGGAACAGGAGAGCGCACGAGGGAGCTTCCAGGGGGAAACGCC
TGGTATCTTTATAGTCCTGTCGGGTTTCGCCACCTCTGACTTGAGCGTCGATTTTTGTGATGCTCGTCAG
GGGGGCGGAGCCTATGGAAAAACGCCAGCAACGCGGCCTTTTTACGGTTCCTGGCCTTTTGCTGGCCTTT
TGCTCACATGTTCTTTCCTGCGTTATCCCCTGATTCTGTGGATAACCGTATTACCGCCTTTGAGTGAGCT
GATACCGCTCGCCGCAGCCGAACGACCGAGCGCAGCGAGTCAGTGAGCGAGGAAGCGGAAGAGCGCCCAA
TACGCAAACCGCCTCTCCCCGCGCGTTGGCCGATTCATTAATGCAGCTGGCACGACAGGTTTCCCGACTG
GAAAGCGGGCAGTGAGCGCAACGCAATTAATACGCGTACCGCTAGCCAGGAAGAGTTTGTAGAAACGCAA
AAAGGCCATCCGTCAGGATGGCCTTCTGCTTAGTTTGATGCCTGGCAGTTTATGGCGGGCGTCCTGCCCG
CCACCCTCCGGGCCGTTGCTTCACAACGTTCAAATCCGCTCCCGGCGGATTTGTCCTACTCAGGAGAGCG
TTCACCGACAAACAACAGATAAAACGAAAGGCCCAGTCTTCCGACTGAGCCTTTCGTTTTATTTGATGCC
TGGCAGTTCCCTACTCTCGCGTTAACGCTAGCATGG
Features (pLannotate 1.2.2; 8 found; start..end, strand, type, name):
      3..39      -  CDS            lacZα (fragment): LacZα fragment of β-galactosidase; lacZ fragment
    596..619     +  promoter       Pc promoter (fragment): intI1 (promoter lies within the coding sequence); class 1 integron promoter
    795..851     +  CDS            GmR (fragment): gentamycin acetyltransferase; aacC1; confers resistance to gentamycin
    858..1649    +  CDS            SmR: aminoglycoside adenylyltransferase (Murphy, 1985); aadA; confers resistance to spectinomycin and streptomycin
   1742..2330    +  rep_origin     ori: high-copy-number ColE1/pMB1/pBR322/pUC origin of replication
   2513..2605    +  CDS            lacI (fragment): lac repressor; lacI; The lac repressor binds to the lac operator to inhibit transcription in E. coli. This inhibition can be relieved by adding lactose or isopropyl-β-D-thiogalactopyranoside (IPTG).
   2660..2687    -  terminator     rrnB T2 terminator: transcription terminator T2 from the E. coli rrnB gene
   2819..2862    +  terminator     rrnB T1 terminator: Escherichia coli rrnB; transcription terminator T1 from the E. coli rrnB gene
