[The description below was written by a language model from this plasmid's Addgene catalogue record and pLannotate feature annotations shown in this document.]
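Description:
pFUSB4_TGAT is a small (about 2.9 kb) intermediate array plasmid for Golden Gate assembly of TAL effector nucleases, built on the pFUS_B4 backbone. It carries a pre-assembled synthetic block of four TAL effector repeat modules with the repeat-variable diresidues NG NN NI NG. Under the standard TALE code these recognise T, G, A and T respectively, which explains the "TGAT" in the name. The depositor notes that the plasmid was itself made by Golden Gate cloning. The associated work describes a simplified 15-RVD GoldyTALEN design, so this plasmid appears to be one member of a library of ready-made repeat blocks that can be combined with other arrays into a final TALEN scaffold, rather than assembled from single-repeat modules each time.

Although the catalogue lists the vector type as mammalian expression/TALEN, the annotated features are purely bacterial, and no eukaryotic promoter, nuclease domain or polyadenylation signal is detected. Expression of a functional TALEN would therefore depend on transfer of the repeats into a destination vector. The plasmid replicates in E. coli from a high-copy ColE1/pUC-type origin and is selected with spectinomycin through the aadA (SmR) aminoglycoside adenylyltransferase gene. This gene sits downstream of fragments of a class 1 integron Pc promoter and a gentamicin acetyltransferase remnant. Other annotations are short residual fragments of lacZα and lacI, and the rrnB T1 and T2 terminators. The small lacZα remnant is consistent with the repeat array having replaced a screening cassette. The automated annotation does not label the TAL repeat insert itself, so its exact position and flanking restriction sites are not stated in the record.
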