Addgene plasmid #48595: pFUSB4_TGAT
Depositing lab: Stephen Ekker. Depositing organization: Mayo Foundation for Medical Education and Research. Publication: High Efficiency In Vivo Genome Engineering with a Simplified 15-RVD GoldyTALEN Design. Ma AC, Lee HB, Clark KJ, Ekker SC. PLoS One. 2013 May 29;8(5):e65259. doi: 10.1371/journal.pone.0065259. Print 2013. PubMed 23734242.
Backbone
  Vector backbone: pFUS_B4
  Vector type: Mammalian Expression, TALEN
Growth in bacteria
  Bacterial resistance: Spectinomycin, 50 μg/mL
  Growth temperature: 37°C
  Growth strain: Top10
  Copy number: Unknown
Gene/Insert
  Gene/Insert name: RVD sequence: NG NN NI NG
  Species: Synthetic
  Cloning method: Unknown
  Sequencing primers: 5′ ttgatgcctggcagttccct; 3′ cgaaccgaacaggcttatgt
Terms and licenses: Academic/Nonprofit Terms; Industry Terms: Not Available to Industry
Depositor comments: Plasmid was created using Golden Gate cloning.
How to cite: pFUSB4_TGAT was a gift from Stephen Ekker (Addgene plasmid # 48595 ; http://n2t.net/addgene:48595 ; RRID:Addgene_48595)
