>Addgene plasmid #48595 | pFUSB4_TGAT | addgene partial sequence | sequence record 71359 | pCR8_F1 5'-ttgatgcctggcagttccct-3'
TTGTAAAACGACGGCCAGTCTTAAGCGTCTCATGGCCTGACCCCGGACCAAGTGGTGGCTATCGCCAGCA
ACGGTGGCGGCAAGCAAGCGCTCGAAACGGTGCAGCGGCTGTTGCCGGTGCTGTGCCAGGACCATGGCCT
GACCCCGGACCAAGTGGTGGCTATCGCCAGCAACAATGGCGGCAAGCAAGCGCTCGAAACGGTGCAGCGG
CTGTTGCCGGTGCTGTGCCAGGACCATGGCCTGACCCCGGACCAAGTGGTGGCTATCGCCAGCAACATTG
GCGGCAAGCAAGCGCTCGAAACGGTGCAGCGGCTGTTGCCGGTGCTGTGCCAGGACCATGGCCTGACCCC
GGACCAAGTGGTGGCTATCGCCAGCAACGGTGGCGGCAAGCAAGCGCTCGAAACGGTGCAGCGGCTGTTG
CCGGTGCTGTGCCAGGACCATGGCCTGACCCCGGACCAAGTGGTGGCTATCGAGACGTCTAGACCAGCCA
GGACAGAAATGCCTCGACTTCGCTGCTACCCAAGGTTGCCGGGTGACGCACACCGTGGAAACGGATGAAG
GCACGAACCCAGTGGACATAAGCCTGTTCGGTTCGTAAGCTGTAATGCAAGTAGCGTATGCGCTCACGCA
ACTGGTCCAGAACCTTGACCGAACGCAGCGGTGGTAACGGCGCAGTGGCGGTTTTCATGGCTTGTTATGA
CTGTTTTTTTGGGGTACAGTCTATGCCTCGGGCATCCAAGCAGCAAGCGCGTTACGCCGTGGGTCGATGT
TTGATGTTATGGAGCAGCAACGATGTTACGCAGCAGGGCAGTCGCCCTAAAACAAAGTTAAACATTATGA
